>Addgene plasmid #229323 | pXTK086 [CDS_CFP_PartType9] | addgene full sequence | sequence record 464712 | Addgene NGS Result
TTGAGATCCTTTTTTTCTGCGCGTAATCTGCTGCTTGCAAACAAAAAAACCACCGCTACCAGCGGTGGTT
TGTTTGCCGGATCAAGAGCTACCAACTCTTTTTCCGAAGGTAACTGGCTTCAGCAGAGCGCAGATACCAA
ATACTGTTCTTCTAGTGTAGCCGTAGTTAGGCCACCACTTCAAGAACTCTGTAGCACCGCCTACATACCT
CGCTCTGCTAATCCTGTTACCAGTGGCTGCTGCCAGTGGCGATAAGTCGTGTCTTACCGGGTTGGACTCA
AGACGATAGTTACCGGATAAGGCGCAGCGGTCGGGCTGAACGGGGGGTTCGTGCACACAGCCCAGCTTGG
AGCGAACGACCTACACCGAACTGAGATACCTACAGCGTGAGCTATGAGAAAGCGCCACGCTTCCCGAAGG
GAGAAAGGCGGACAGGTATCCGGTAAGCGGCAGGGTCGGAACAGGAGAGCGCACGAGGGAGCTTCCAGGG
GGAAACGCCTGGTATCTTTATAGTCCTGTCGGGTTTCGCCACCTCTGACTTGAGCGTCGATTTTTGTGAT
GCTCGTCAGGGGGGCGGAGCCTATGGAAAAACGCCAGCAACGCGAGTCGGTCTCTAATGGTGAGCAAGGG
CGAGGAGCTGTTCACCGGGGTGGTGCCCATCCTGGTCGAGCTGGACGGCGACGTAAACGGCCACAAGTTC
AGCGTGTCCGGCGAGGGCGAGGGCGATGCCACCTACGGCAAGCTGACCCTGAAGTTCATCTGCACCACCG
GCAAGCTGCCCGTGCCCTGGCCCACCCTCGTGACCACCCTGACCTGGGGCGTGCAGTGCTTCAGCCGCTA
CCCCGACCACATGAAGCAGCACGACTTCTTCAAGTCCGCCATGCCCGAAGGCTACGTCCAGGAGCGCACC
ATCTTCTTCAAGGACGACGGCAACTACAAGACCCGCGCCGAGGTGAAGTTCGAGGGCGACACCCTGGTGA
ACCGCATCGAGCTGAAGGGCATCGACTTCAAGGAGGACGGCAACATCCTGGGGCACAAGCTGGAGTACAA
CTACATCAGCCACAACGTCTATATCACCGCCGACAAGCAGAAGAACGGCATCAAGGCCAACTTCAAGATC
CGCCACAACATCGAGGACGGCAGCGTGCAGCTCGCCGACCACTACCAGCAGAACACCCCCATCGGCGACG
GCCCCGTGCTGCTGCCCGACAACCACTACCTGAGCACCCAGTCCGCCCTGAGCAAAGACCCCAACGAGAA
GCGCGATCACATGGTCCTGCTGGAGTTCGTGACCGCCGCCGGGATCACTCTCGGCATGGACGAGCTGTAC
AAGTAAATCTTGAGACCAGAGTAGCCCGCCTAATGAGCGGGCTTTTTTTTAATTCCCCTATTTGTTTATT
TTTCTAAATACATTCAAATATGTATCCGCTCATGAGACAATAACCCTGATAAATGCTTCAATAATATTGA
AAAAGGAAGAGTATGAGCATTCAGCATTTTCGTGTGGCGCTGATTCCGTTTTTTGCGGCGTTTTGCCTGC
CGGTGTTTGCGCATCCGGAAACCCTGGTGAAAGTGAAAGATGCGGAAGATCAACTGGGTGCGCGCGTGGG
CTATATTGAACTGGATCTGAACAGCGGCAAAATTCTGGAATCTTTTCGTCCGGAAGAACGTTTTCCGATG
ATGAGCACCTTTAAAGTGCTGCTGTGCGGTGCGGTTCTGAGCCGTGTGGATGCGGGCCAGGAACAACTGG
GCCGTCGTATTCATTATAGCCAGAACGATCTGGTGGAATATAGCCCGGTGACCGAAAAACATCTGACCGA
TGGCATGACCGTGCGTGAACTGTGCAGCGCGGCGATTACCATGAGCGATAACACCGCGGCGAACCTGCTG
CTGACGACCATTGGCGGTCCGAAAGAACTGACCGCGTTTCTGCATAACATGGGCGATCATGTGACCCGTC
TGGATCGTTGGGAACCGGAACTGAACGAAGCGATTCCGAACGATGAACGTGATACCACCATGCCGGCAGC
AATGGCGACCACCCTGCGTAAACTGCTGACGGGTGAGCTGCTGACCCTGGCAAGCCGCCAGCAACTGATT
GATTGGATGGAAGCGGATAAAGTGGCGGGTCCGCTGCTGCGTAGCGCGCTGCCGGCTGGCTGGTTTATTG
CGGATAAAAGCGGTGCGGGCGAACGTGGCAGCCGTGGCATTATTGCGGCGCTGGGCCCGGATGGTAAACC
GAGCCGTATTGTGGTGATTTATACCACCGGCAGCCAGGCGACGATGGATGAACGTAACCGTCAGATTGCG
GAAATTGGCGCGAGCCTGATTAAACATTGGTAAACCGATACAATTAAAGGCTCCTTTTGGAGCCTTTTTT
TTTGGACGACCCTTGTCAGATCAAAGGATCTTC
Features (pLannotate 1.2.2; 5 found; start..end, strand, type, name):
      1..589     +  rep_origin     ori: high-copy-number ColE1/pMB1/pBR322/pUC origin of replication
    617..1336    +  CDS            ECFP: enhanced CFP mammalian codon-optimized
   1391..1482    +  promoter       AmpR promoter: bla
   1483..2340    +  CDS            bla: BLAT_ECOLX - Experimental evidence at protein level: Swiss-Prot protein existence level 1. TEM-type are the most prevalent beta-lactamases in enterobacteria; they hydrolyze the beta-lactam bond in susceptible beta-lactam antibiotics, thus conferring resistance to penicillins and cephalosporins. TEM-3 and TEM-4 are capable of hydrolyzing cefotaxime and ceftazidime. TEM-5 is capable of hydrolyzing ceftazidime. TEM-6 is capable of hydrolyzing ceftazidime and aztreonam. TEM-8/CAZ-2, TEM- 16/CAZ-7 and TEM-24/CAZ-6 are markedly active against ceftazidime. IRT- 4 shows resistance to beta-lactamase in
   2347..2386    +  terminator     fd terminator: central terminator from bacteriophage fd (Otsuka and Kunisawa, 1982)
