[The description below was written by a language model from this plasmid's Addgene catalogue record and pLannotate feature annotations shown in this document.]
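Description:
pXTK086 [CDS_CFP_PartType9] is a small (about 2.4 kb) Golden Gate part plasmid from the XanthoMoClo modular cloning toolkit, which was built for genetic engineering of bacteria in the genera Xanthobacter and Roseixanthobacter. It uses the pXTK backbone and is catalogued as a bacterial expression vector, but its function is to store a single standardized part rather than to express anything itself. It is propagated in E. coli. A ColE1/pUC-type origin provides replication, and a TEM beta-lactamase gene (bla) under its native AmpR promoter, followed by the bacteriophage fd terminator, provides ampicillin selection. The feature annotation describes the origin as a high-copy type, whereas the catalogue entry lists the plasmid as low copy. The record does not resolve this discrepancy.

The payload is a cyan fluorescent protein coding sequence of roughly 720 bp, recorded as synthetic and matched by the annotation to ECFP, the enhanced, mammalian codon-optimized CFP variant. It is formatted as a "Part Type 9" coding sequence in the toolkit's part scheme. No promoter, ribosome binding site or terminator is annotated around the CFP open reading frame. This fits a bare CDS part that is meant to be excised and joined with separate regulatory parts in a hierarchical Golden Gate assembly. The Type IIS restriction sites and the overhangs that define the part position are not annotated, and the cloning sites are listed as unknown. The plasmid would typically serve as the source of a CFP reporter module when building multi-part expression constructs with the XanthoMoClo system.
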