Addgene plasmid #229323: pXTK086 [CDS_CFP_PartType9]
Purpose: XanthoMoClo Golden Gate Part Plasmid for cloning, contains CDS_CFP_PartType9
Depositing lab: Michael Springer. Depositing organization: Harvard Medical School. Publication: XanthoMoClo horizontal line A Robust Modular Cloning Genetic Toolkit for the Genera Xanthobacter and Roseixanthobacter. Soltysiak MPM, Ory ALH, Lee AD, Christophersen CE, Jalihal AP, Springer M. ACS Synth Biol. 2025 Apr 18;14(4):1173-1190. doi: 10.1021/acssynbio.4c00806. Epub 2025 Mar 13. PubMed 40080684.
Backbone
  Vector backbone: pXTK
  Vector type: Bacterial Expression
Growth in bacteria
  Bacterial resistance: Ampicillin, 100 μg/mL
  Growth temperature: 37°C
  Growth strain: DH5alpha
  Copy number: Low Copy
Gene/Insert
  Gene/Insert name: CFP (alt name: CDS_CFP_PartType9)
  Species: Synthetic
  Cloning method: Restriction Enzyme; 5′ cloning site unknown (unknown if destroyed)
Terms and licenses: Academic/Nonprofit Terms; Industry Terms: Not Available to Industry
How to cite: pXTK086 [CDS_CFP_PartType9] was a gift from Michael Springer (Addgene plasmid # 229323 ; http://n2t.net/addgene:229323 ; RRID:Addgene_229323)
